>Addgene plasmid #209453 | EC70192 | addgene full sequence | sequence record 413826 | Addgene NGS Result
GAAGTGGTTTAAACTATCAGTGTTTGACAGGATATATTGGCGGGTAAACCTAAGAGAAAAGAGCGTTTAT
TAGAATAATCGGATATTTAAAAGGGCGTGAAAAGGTTTATCCGTTCGTCCATTTGTATGTGCATGCCAAC
CACAGGGTTCCCCAGATCAGGCGCTGGCTGCTGAACCCCCAGCCGGAACTGACCCCACAAGGCCCTAGCG
TTTGCAATGCACCAGGTCATCATTGACCCAGGCGTGTTCCACCAGGCCGCTGCCTCGCAACTCTTCGCAG
GCTTCGCCGACCTGCTCGCGCCACTTCTTCACGCGGGTGGAATCCGATCCGCACATGAGGCGGAAGGTTT
CCAGCTTGAGCGGGTACGGCTCCCGGTGCGAGCTGAAATAGTCGAACATCCGTCGGGCCGTCGGCGACAG
CTTGCGGTACTTCTCCCATATGAATTTCGTGTAGTGGTCGCCAGCAAACAGCACGACGATTTCCTCGTCG
ATCAGGACCTGGCAACGGGACGTTTTCTTGCCACGGTCCAGGACGCGGAAGCGGTGCAGCAGCGACACCG
ATTCCAGGTGCCCAACGCGGTCGGACGTGAAGCCCATCGCCGTCGCCTGTAGGCGCGACAGGCATTCCTC
GGCCTTCGTGTAATACCGGCCATTGATCGACCAGCCCAGGTCCTGGCAAAGCTCGTAGAACGTGAAGGTG
ATCGGCTCGCCGATAGGGGTGCGCTTCGCGTACTCCAACACCTGCTGCCACACCAGTTCGTCATCGTCGG
CCCGCAGCTCGACGCCGGTGTAGGTGATCTTCACGTCCTTGTTGACGTGGAAAATGACCTTGTTTTGCAG
CGCCTCGCGCGGGATTTTCTTGTTGCGCGTGGTGAACAGGGCAGAGCGGGCCGTGTCGTTTGGCATCGCT
CGCATCGTGTCCGGCCACGGCGCAATATCGAACAAGGAAAGCTGCATTTCCTTGATCTGCTGCTTCGTGT
GTTTCAGCAACGCGGCCTGCTTGGCCTCGCTGACCTGTTTTGCCAGGTCCTCGCCGGCGGTTTTTCGCTT
CTTGGTCGTCATAGTTCCTCGCGTGTCGATGGTCATCGACTTCGCCAAACCTGCCGCCTCCTGTTCAAGA
CGACGCGAACGCTCCACGGCGGCCGATGGCGCGGGCAGGGCAGGGGGAGCCAGTTGCACGCTGTCGCGCT
CGATCTTGGCCGTAGCTTGCTGGACCATCGAGCCGACGGACTGGAAGGTTTCGCGGGGCGCACGCATGAC
GGTGCGGCTTGCGATGGTTTCGGCATCCTCGGCGGAAAACCCCGCGTCGATCAGTTCTTGCCTGTATGCC
TTCCGGTCAAACGTCCGATTCATTCACCCTCCTTGCGGGATTGCCCCGACTCACGCCGGGGCAATGTGCC
CTTATTCCTGATTTGACCCGCCTGGTGCCTTGGTGTCCAGATAATCCACCTTATCGGCAATGAAGTCGGT
CCCGTAGACCGTCTGGCCGTCCTTCTCGTACTTGGTATTCCGAATCTTGCCCTGCACGAATACCAGCGAC
CCCTTGCCCAAATACTTGCCGTGGGCCTCGGCCTGAGAGCCAAAACACTTGATGCGGAAGAAGTCGGTGC
GCTCCTGCTTGTCGCCGGCATCGTTGCGCCACATCTAGGATCTGCCAGGAACCGTAAAAAGGCCGCGTTG
CTGGCGTTTTTCCATAGGCTCCGCCCCCCTGACGAGCATCACAAAAATCGACGCTCAAGTCAGAGGTGGC
GAAACCCGACAGGACTATAAAGATACCAGGCGTTTCCCCCTGGAAGCTCCCTCGTGCGCTCTCCTGTTCC
GACCCTGCCGCTTACCGGATACCTGTCCGCCTTTCTCCCTTCGGGAAGCGTGGCGCTTTCTCATAGCTCA
CGCTGTAGGTATCTCAGTTCGGTGTAGGTCGTTCGCTCCAAGCTGGGCTGTGTGCACGAACCCCCCGTTC
AGCCCGACCGCTGCGCCTTATCCGGTAACTATCGTCTTGAGTCCAACCCGGTAAGACACGACTTATCGCC
ACTGGCAGCAGCCACTGGTAACAGGATTAGCAGAGCGAGGTATGTAGGCGGTGCTACAGAGTTCTTGAAG
TGGTGGCCTAACTACGGCTACACTAGAAGAACAGTATTTGGTATCTGCGCTCTGCTGAAGCCAGTTACCT
TCGGAAAAAGAGTTGGTAGCTCTTGATCCGGCAAACAAACCACCGCTGGTAGCGGTGGTTTTTTTGTTTG
CAAGCAGCAGATTACGCGCAGAAAAAAAGGATCTCAAGAAGATCCTTTGATCTTTTCTACGGGGTCTGAC
GCTCAGTGGAACGAAAACTCACGTTAAGGGATTTTGGTCATGAGATTATCAAAAAGGATCTTCACCTAGA
TCCTTTTAAATTAAAAATGAAGTTTTAAATCAATCTAAAGTATATATGAGTAAACTTGGTCTGACAGTTA
CCAATGCTTAATCAGTGAGGCACCTATCTCAGCGATCTGTCTATTTCGTTCATCCATAGTTGCCTGACTC
CCCGTCGTGTAGATAACTACGATACGGGAGGGCTTACCATCTGGCCCCAGTGCTGCAATGATACCGCGAG
AACCACGCTCACCGGCTCCAGATTTATCAGCAATAAACCAGCCAGCCGGAAGGGCCGAGCGCAGAAGTGG
TCCTGCAACTTTATCCGCCTCCATCCAGTCTATTAATTGTTGCCGGGAAGCTAGAGTAAGTAGTTCGCCA
GTTAATAGTTTGCGCAACGTTGTTGCCATTGCTACAGGCATCGTGGTGTCACGCTCGTCGTTTGGTATGG
CTTCATTCAGCTCCGGTTCCCAACGATCAAGGCGAGTTACATGATCCCCCATGTTGTGCAAAAAAGCGGT
TAGCTCCTTCGGTCCTCCGATCGTTGTCAGAAGTAAGTTGGCCGCAGTGTTATCACTCATGGTTATGGCA
GCACTGCATAATTCTCTTACTGTCATGCCATCCGTAAGATGCTTTTCTGTGACTGGTGAGTACTCAACCA
AGTCATTCTGAGAATAGTGTATGCGGCGACCGAGTTGCTCTTGCCCGGCGTCAATACGGGATAATACCGC
GCCACATAGCAGAACTTTAAAAGTGCTCATCATTGGAAAACGTTCTTCGGGGCGAAAACTCTCAAGGATC
TTACCGCTGTTGAGATCCAGTTCGATGTAACCCACTCGTGCACCCAACTGATCTTCAGCATCTTTTACTT
TCACCAGCGTTTCTGGGTGAGCAAAAACAGGAAGGCAAAATGCCGCAAAAAAGGGAATAAGGGCGACACG
GAAATGTTGAATACTCATACTCTTCCTTTTTCAATATTATTGAAGCATTTATCAAGGTTATTGTCTCATG
AGCGGATACATATTTGAATGTATTTAGAAAAATAAACAAATAGGGGTTCCGCGCACGAATTGGCCAGCGC
TGCCATTTTTGGGGTGAGGCCGTTCGCGGCCGAGGGGCGCAGCCCCTGGGGGGATGGGAGGCCCGCGTTA
GCGGGCCGGGAGGGTTCGAGAAGGGGGGGCACCCCCCTTCGGCGTGCGCGGTCACGCGCACAGGGCGCAG
CCCTGGTTAAAAACAAGGTTTATAAATATTGGTTTAAAAGCAGGTTAAAAGACAGGTTAGCGGTGGCCGA
AAAACGGGCGGAAACCCTTGCAAATGCTGGATTTTCTGCCTGTGGACAGCCCCTCAAATGTCAATAGGTG
CGCCCCTCATCTGTCAGCACTCTGCCCCTCAAGTGTCAAGGATCGCGCCCCTCATCTGTCAGTAGTCGCG
CCCCTCAAGTGTCAATACCGCAGGGCACTTATCCCCAGGCTTGTCCACATCATCTGTGGGAAACTCGCGT
AAAATCAGGCGTTTTCGCCGATTTGCGAGGCTGGCCAGCTCCACGTCGCCGGCCGAAATCGAGCCTGCCC
CTCATCTGTCAACGCCGCGCCGGGTGAGTCGGCCCCTCAAGTGTCAACGTCCGCCCCTCATCTGTCAGTG
AGGGCCAAGTTTTCCGCGAGGTATCCACAACGCCGGCGGCCGCGGTGTCTCGCACACGGCTTCGACGGCG
TTTCTGGCGCGTTTGCAGGGCCATAGACGGCCGCCAGCCCAGCGGCGAGGGCAACCAGCCCGGTGAGCGT
CGCAAAGGAGATCCTGATCTGACTGATGGGCTGCCTGTATCGAGTGGTGATTTTGTGCCGAGCTGCCGGT
CGGGGAGCTGTTGGCTGGCTGGTGGCAGGATATATTGTGGTGTAAACAAATTGACGCTTAGACAACTTAA
TAACACATTGCGGACGTTTTTAATGTACTGGGGTGGATGCAGTGGGCCCCACTCTGCTTGAAGACAACAG
ACTCACAGAGTGCCCCTCATTTATGTCAAACTATACACTTATCATGTCTGACATGACTTTGCAGTTAATT
TTTTTGAACGGTGTCATGCTTTGCACAATTGTCCTCCATCTATAATGTTTTACAAGAAACTATTTAATAC
TGTATTAACCTTTGCAGTAGGCATACTTGGTACCATAATTATCTACATGCTGTCATGTGGAGCTCGTGGT
ACATACAGTAGTTTTTTTGTTACTAAATACGGAGTACATTCGTATATGATATGTTCCCTAATTAGTTGCA
TCACTTTTTTGTCCTCATTGCTGCTCTACTCTAAACTTATGTTCCAGACAAGCCTACAACTGAGTCAGCC
TGTCAGAGTTCTACTGTGTTTGGATAGATGTTCTAGTGCAACTTTCTTCTTGTATGTTTAGTTAATCATA
AGGACTCATTTTCTTACTACCTCCGGGACAGATGTTTCTCAGATGGGCCGGGCTCTCTCTGCCCAGCAGG
CAGCAGCAGCCCGACCTCATGGGCCAGCACCCACCACGAGTTCCAGCTAGGGGGTGTTGCTGCCTAACAC
TAACACTAACATTAGTCCCACCTCGCCAGTTTGCAGGGATCGGAACCAGCTTATAAGCTGAGCTGAGGAA
GAAGGTAGCATGAGACCGCAGCTGGCACGACAGGTTTCCCGACTGGAAAGCGGGCAGTGAGCGCAACGCA
ATTAATGTGAGTTAGCTCACTCATTAGGCACCCCAGGCTTTACACTTTATGCTTCCGGCTCGTATGTTGT
GTGGAATTGTGAGCGGATAACAATTTCACACAGGAAACAGCTATGACCATGATTACGCCAAGCTTGCATG
CCTGCAGGTCGACTCTAGAGGATCCCCGGGTACCGAGCTCGAATTCACTGGCCGTCGTTTTACAACGTCG
TGACTGGGAAAACCCTGGCGTTACCCAACTTAATCGCCTTGCAGCACATCCCCCTTTCGCCAGCTGGCGT
AATAGCGAAGAGGCCCGCACCGATCGCCCTTCCCAACAGTTGCGCAGCCTGAATGGCGAATGGCGCCTGA
TGCGGTATTTTCTCCTTACGCATCTGTGCGGTATTTCACACCGCATATGGTGCACTCTCAGTACAATCTG
CTCTGATGCCGCATAGTTAAGCCAGCCCCGACACCCGCCAACACCCGCTGACGCGCCCTGACGGGCTTGT
CTGCTCCCGGCATCCGCTTACAGACAAGCTGTGACGGTCTCAGTTTTAGAGCTAGAAATAGCAAGTTAAA
ATAAGGCTAGTCCGTTATCAACTTGAAAAAGTGGCACCGAGTCGGTGCTTTTTTTCTAGACCCAGCTTTC
TTGTACAAAGTTGGCATTACGCTTTACTGTGAAGTCTTCAGTC
Features (pLannotate 1.2.2; 17 found; start..end, strand, type, name):
     25..49      +  misc_feature   RB T-DNA repeat: right border repeat from nopaline C58 T-DNA
    161..181     -  CDS            TetR (fragment): tetracycline resistance regulatory protein; tetR
    208..1353    -  CDS            trfA: TRFA_ECOLX - Experimental evidence at protein level: Swiss-Prot protein existence level 1. Also involved in plasmid copy number control, promoting intermolecular coupling of protein bound iterons at oriV, which inhibits replication initiation. From Escherichia coli.
   1689..2277    -  rep_origin     ori: high-copy-number ColE1/pMB1/pBR322/pUC origin of replication
   2448..3308    -  CDS            AmpR: β-lactamase; bla; confers resistance to ampicillin, carbenicillin, and related antibiotics
   3309..3413    -  promoter       AmpR promoter: bla
   3500..4131    -  rep_origin     oriV: incP origin of replication
   4223..4247    +  misc_feature   LB T-DNA repeat: left border repeat from nopaline C58 T-DNA
   4988..5030    +  CDS            lacI (fragment): lac repressor; lacI; The lac repressor binds to the lac operator to inhibit transcription in E. coli. This inhibition can be relieved by adding lactose or isopropyl-β-D-thiogalactopyranoside (IPTG).
   5043..5064    +  protein_bind   CAP binding site: CAP binding activates transcription in the presence of cAMP. E. coli catabolite activator protein
   5079..5109    +  promoter       lac promoter: promoter for the E. coli lac operon
   5117..5133    +  protein_bind   lac operator: The lac repressor binds to the lac operator to inhibit transcription in E. coli. This inhibition can be relieved by adding lactose or isopropyl-β-D-thiogalactopyranoside (IPTG). lac repressor encoded by lacI
   5170..5226    -  misc_feature   MCS: pUC18/19 multiple cloning site
   5223..5380    +  CDS            lacZα (fragment): LacZα fragment of β-galactosidase; lacZ fragment
   5386..5485    -  misc_feature   bom (fragment): basis of mobility region from pBR322
   5573..5648    +  misc_RNA       gRNA scaffold: guide RNA scaffold for the Streptococcus pyogenes CRISPR/Cas9 system
   5660..5681    -  protein_bind   attB2 (fragment): mutant version of attB; recombination site for the Gateway® BP reaction BP Clonase™
