[The description below was written by a language model from this plasmid's Addgene catalogue record and pLannotate feature annotations shown in this document.]
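Description:
EC70192 is a Golden Gate level 1, position 5 module from a CRISPR mutagenesis toolkit developed for barley and wheat, designed as an acceptor for cloning protospacers to build a Cas9 single guide RNA expression unit. The backbone is recorded as unknown, but the 5.7 kb annotated sequence shows the hallmarks of a binary-type level 1 vector. Nopaline-type right and left T-DNA border repeats flank the cargo region. An incP oriV together with the trfA replication initiator gene provides a broad-host-range replication system of the kind that functions in Agrobacterium. A high-copy ColE1/pUC origin supports propagation in E. coli, where the plasmid is selected through a β-lactamase gene with its own promoter, conferring ampicillin resistance.

According to the catalogue entry, the sgRNA is driven by the HvU3 promoter, a barley U3 small nuclear RNA promoter of the RNA polymerase III type commonly used for guide expression in cereals. This promoter is not annotated in the feature table, although an unannotated stretch lies between the left border and the lac elements. Downstream sit a lac promoter and operator, a CAP binding site, a pUC multiple cloning site and a lacZα fragment, followed by the Streptococcus pyogenes Cas9 gRNA scaffold. This arrangement is consistent with a lacZα dropout cassette that is replaced by the protospacer, so that recombinants can be identified by blue/white screening, matching the LacZ marker listed in the record. The cloning enzymes and sites are not stated. Short TetR, lacI, bom and attB2 fragments appear to be backbone remnants. Once loaded with a target sequence, the module would typically be assembled with other positional level 1 units into a multigene construct for plant genome editing.
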