Addgene plasmid #209453: EC70192
Purpose: Cloning protospacers for Cas9 editing
Depositing lab: Wendy Harwood & Cristobal Uauy. Depositing organization: John Innes Centre. Publication: An optimised CRISPR Cas9 and Cas12a mutagenesis toolkit for Barley and Wheat. Lawrenson T, Clarke M, Kirby R, Forner M, Steuernagel B, Brown JKM, Harwood W. Plant Methods. 2024 Aug 13;20(1):123. doi: 10.1186/s13007-024-01234-y. PubMed 39138524.
Backbone
  Vector backbone: Unknown
  Vector type: CRISPR
  Selectable markers: LacZ
Growth in bacteria
  Bacterial resistance: Ampicillin, 100 μg/mL
  Growth temperature: 37°C
  Growth strain: DH5alpha
  Copy number: High Copy
Gene/Insert
  Gene/Insert name: Cas9 sgRNA
  Species: Steptococcus pyogenes
  Promoter: HvU3
  Cloning method: Restriction Enzyme; 5′ cloning site unknown (unknown if destroyed)
Terms and licenses: Academic/Nonprofit Terms; Industry Terms: Not Available to Industry
Depositor comments: GoldeGate level 1 position 5
How to cite: EC70192 was a gift from Wendy Harwood & Cristobal Uauy (Addgene plasmid # 209453 ; http://n2t.net/addgene:209453 ; RRID:Addgene_209453)
